>Addgene plasmid #116761 | pHAGE-MEOX2 | addgene full sequence | sequence record 241432 | Addgene NGS Result
TGGAAGGGCTAATTCACTCCCAAAGAAGACAAGATATCCTTGATCTGTGGATCTACCACACACAAGGCTA
CTTCCCTGATTAGCAGAACTACACACCAGGGCCAGGGGTCAGATATCCACTGACCTTTGGATGGTGCTAC
AAGCTAGTACCAGTTGAGCCAGATAAGGTAGAAGAGGCCAATAAAGGAGAGAACACCAGCTTGTTACACC
CTGTGAGCCTGCATGGGATGGATGACCCGGAGAGAGAAGTGTTAGAGTGGAGGTTTGACAGCCGCCTAGC
ATTTCATCACGTGGCCCGAGAGCTGCATCCGGAGTACTTCAAGAACTGCTGATATCGAGCTTGCTACAAG
GGACTTTCCGCTGGGGACTTTCCAGGGAGGCGTGGCCTGGGCGGGACTGGGGAGTGGCGAGCCCTCAGAT
CCTGCATATAAGCAGCTGCTTTTTGCCTGTACTGGGTCTCTCTGGTTAGACCAGATCTGAGCCTGGGAGC
TCTCTGGCTAACTAGGGAACCCACTGCTTAAGCCTCAATAAAGCTTGCCTTGAGTGCTTCAAGTAGTGTG
TGCCCGTCTGTTGTGTGACTCTGGTAACTAGAGATCCCTCAGACCCTTTTAGTCAGTGTGGAAAATCTCT
AGCAGTGGCGCCCGAACAGGGACTTGAAAGCGAAAGGGAAACCAGAGGAGCTCTCTCGACGCAGGACTCG
GCTTGCTGAAGCGCGCACGGCAAGAGGCGAGGGGCGGCGACTGGTGAGTACGCCAAAAATTTTGACTAGC
GGAGGCTAGAAGGAGAGAGATGGGTGCGAGAGCGTCAGTATTAAGCGGGGGAGAATTAGATCGCGATGGG
AAAAAATTCGGTTAAGGCCAGGGGGAAAGAAAAAATATAAATTAAAACATATAGTATGGGCAAGCAGGGA
GCTAGAACGATTCGCAGTTAATCCTGGCCTGTTAGAAACATCAGAAGGCTGTAGACAAATACTGGGACAG
CTACAACCATCCCTTCAGACAGGATCAGAAGAACTTAGATCATTATATAATACAGTAGCAACCCTCTATT
GTGTGCATCAAAGGATAGAGATAAAAGACACCAAGGAAGCTTTAGACAAGATAGAGGAAGAGCAAAACAA
AAGTAAGACCACCGCACAGCAAGCGGCCGGCCGCTGATCTTCAGACCTGGAGGAGGAGATATGAGGGACA
ATTGGAGAAGTGAATTATATAAATATAAAGTAGTAAAAATTGAACCATTAGGAGTAGCACCCACCAAGGC
AAAGAGAAGAGTGGTGCAGAGAGAAAAAAGAGCAGTGGGAATAGGAGCTTTGTTCCTTGGGTTCTTGGGA
GCAGCAGGAAGCACTATGGGCGCAGCGTCAATGACGCTGACGGTACAGGCCAGACAATTATTGTCTGGTA
TAGTGCAGCAGCAGAACAATTTGCTGAGGGCTATTGAGGCGCAACAGCATCTGTTGCAACTCACAGTCTG
GGGCATCAAGCAGCTCCAGGCAAGAATCCTGGCTGTGGAAAGATACCTAAAGGATCAACAGCTCCTGGGG
ATTTGGGGTTGCTCTGGAAAACTCATTTGCACCACTGCTGTGCCTTGGAATGCTAGTTGGAGTAATAAAT
CTCTGGAACAGATTTGGAATCACACGACCTGGATGGAGTGGGACAGAGAAATTAACAATTACACAAGCTT
AATACACTCCTTAATTGAAGAATCGCAAAACCAGCAAGAAAAGAATGAACAAGAATTATTGGAATTAGAT
AAATGGGCAAGTTTGTGGAATTGGTTTAACATAACAAATTGGCTGTGGTATATAAAATTATTCATAATGA
TAGTAGGAGGCTTGGTAGGTTTAAGAATAGTTTTTGCTGTACTTTCTATAGTGAATAGAGTTAGGCAGGG
ATATTCACCATTATCGTTTCAGACCCACCTCCCAACCCCGAGGGGACCCGACAGGCCCGAAGGAATAGAA
GAAGAAGGTGGAGAGAGAGACAGAGACAGATCCATTCGATTAGTGAACGGATCTCGACGGTATCGCCGAA
TTCACAAATGGCAGTATTCATCCACAATTTTAAAAGAAAAGGGGGGATTGGGGGGTACAGTGCAGGGGAA
AGAATAGTAGACATAATAGCAACAGACATACAAACTAAAGAATTACAAAAACAAATTACAAAAATTCAAA
ATTTTCGGGTTTATTACAGGGACAGCAGAGATCCAGTTTGGACTAGTCGTGAGGCTCCGGTGCCCGTCAG
TGGGCAGAGCGCACATCGCCCACAGTCCCCGAGAAGTTGGGGGGAGGGGTCGGCAATTGAACCGGTGCCT
AGAGAAGGTGGCGCGGGGTAAACTGGGAAAGTGATGTCGTGTACTGGCTCCGCCTTTTTCCCGAGGGTGG
GGGAGAACCGTATATAAGTGCAGTAGTCGCCGTGAACGTTCTTTTTCGCAACGGGTTTGCCGCCAGAACA
CAGGTAAGTGCCGTGTGTGGTTCCCGCGGGCCTGGCCTCTTTACGGGTTATGGCCCTTGCGTGCCTTGAA
TTACTTCCACCTGGCTGCAGTACGTGATTCTTGATCCCGAGCTTCGGGTTGGAAGTGGGTGGGAGAGTTC
GAGGCCTTGCGCTTAAGGAGCCCCTTCGCCTCGTGCTTGAGTTGAGGCCTGGCCTGGGCGCTGGGGCCGC
CGCGTGCGAATCTGGTGGCACCTTCGCGCCTGTCTCGCTGCTTTCGATAAGTCTCTAGCCATTTAAAATT
TTTGATGACCTGCTGCGACGCTTTTTTTCTGGCAAGATAGTCTTGTAAATGCGGGCCAAGATCTGCACAC
TGGTATTTCGGTTTTTGGGGCCGCGGGCGGCGACGGGGCCCGTGCGTCCCAGCGCACATGTTCGGCGAGG
CGGGGCCTGCGAGCGCGGCCACCGAGAATCGGACGGGGGTAGTCTCAAGCTGGCCGGCCTGCTCTGGTGC
CTGGCCTCGCGCCGCCGTGTATCGCCCCGCCCTGGGCGGCAAGGCTGGCCCGGTCGGCACCAGTTGCGTG
AGCGGAAAGATGGCCGCTTCCCGGCCCTGCTGCAGGGAGCTCAAAATGGAGGACGCGGCGCTCGGGAGAG
CGGGCGGGTGAGTCACCCACACAAAGGAAAAGGGCCTTTCCGTCCTCAGCCGTCGCTTCATGTGACTCCA
CGGAGTACCGGGCGCCGTCCAGGCACCTCGATTAGTTCTCGAGCTTTTGGAGTACGTCGTCTTTAGGTTG
GGGGGAGGGGTTTTATGCGATGGAGTTTCCCCACACTGAGTGGGTGGAGACTGAAGTTAGGCCAGCTTGG
CACTTGATGTAATTCTCCTTGGAATTTGCCCTTTTTGAGTTTGGATCTTGGTTCATTCTCAAGCCTCAGA
CAGTGGTTCAAAGTTTTTTTCTTCCATTTCAGGTGTCGTGAAGCGGCCCTGCAGATATCAACAAGTTTGT
ACAAAAAAGCAGGCACCATGGAACACCCGCTCTTTGGCTGCCTGCGCAGCCCTCACGCCACGGCGCAAGG
CTTGCACCCGTTCTCCCAATCCTCTCTCGCCCTCCATGGAAGATCTGACCATATGTCTTACCCCGAGCTC
TCTACTTCTTCCTCATCTTGCATAATCGCGGGATACCCCAACGAAGAGGGCATGTTTGCCAGCCAGCATC
ACAGGGGGCACCACCACCACCACCACCACCACCATCACCACCATCAGCAGCAGCAGCACCAGGCTCTGCA
AACCAACTGGCACCTCCCGCAGATGTCTTCCCCACCGAGTGCGGCTCGGCACAGCCTCTGCCTCCAGCCC
GACTCTGGAGGGCCCCCAGAGTTGGGGAGCAGCCCGCCCGTCCTGTGCTCCAACTCTTCCAGCTTGGGCT
CCAGCACCCCGACTGGGGCCGCGTGCGCGCCGGGGGACTACGGCCGCCAGGCACTGTCACCTGCGGAGGC
GGAGAAGCGAAGCGGCGGCAAGAGGAAAAGCGACAGCTCAGACTCCCAGGAAGGAAATTACAAGTCAGAA
GTCAACAGCAAACCCAGGAAAGAAAGGACAGCATTTACCAAAGAGCAAATCAGAGAACTTGAAGCAGAAT
TTGCCCATCATAATTATCTCACCAGACTGAGGCGATACGAGATAGCAGTGAATCTGGATCTCACTGAAAG
ACAGGTGAAAGTCTGGTTCCAAAACAGGCGGATGAAGTGGAAGAGGGTAAAGGGTGGACAGCAAGGAGCT
GCGGCTCGGGAAAAGGAACTGGTGAATGTGAAAAAGGGAACACTTCTCCCATCAGAGCTGTCGGGAATTG
GTGCAGCCACCCTCCAGCAAACAGGGGACTCTATAGCAAATGAAGACAGTCACGACAGTGACCACAGCTC
AGAGCATGCGCACTTATAGAACCCAGCTTTCTTGTACAAAGTGGTGATATCCAATTAACCCTCACTAAAG
GATGAAAGATTTAGTTGTGAGATATCCCTATAGTGAGTCGTATTACCACCCAACTTTTCTATACAAAGTG
GTTGATATCCAGCACAGTGGCGGCCGCTCGAGTCTAGAGGGCCCGCGGTTCGAAGGTAAGCCTATCCCTA
ACCCTCTCCTCGGTCTCGATTCTACGCGTACCGGTTAGTAATGAGATCCCTCCCCCCCCCCTAACGTTAC
TGGCCGAAGCCGCTTGGAATAAGGCCGGTGTGCGTTTGTCTATATGTTATTTTCCACCATATTGCCGTCT
TTTGGCAATGTGAGGGCCCGGAAACCTGGCCCTGTCTTCTTGACGAGCATTCCTAGGGGTCTTTCCCCTC
TCGCCAAAGGAATGCAAGGTCTGTTGAATGTCGTGAAGGAAGCAGTTCCTCTGGAAGCTTCTTGAAGACA
AACAACGTCTGTAGCGACCCTTTGCAGGCAGCGGAACCCCCCACCTGGCGACAGGTGCCTCTGCGGCCAA
AAGCCACGTGTATAAGATACACCTGCAAAGGCGGCACAACCCCAGTGCCACGTTGTGAGTTGGATAGTTG
TGGAAAGAGTCAAATGGCTCTCCTCAAGCGTATTCAACAAGGGGCTGAAGGATGCCCAGAAGGTACCCCA
TTGTATGGGATCTGATCTGGGGCCTCGGTGCACATGCTTTACATGTGTTTAGTCGAGGTTAAAAAAACGT
CTAGGCCCCCCGAACCACGGGGACGTGGTTTTCCTTTGAAAAACACGATGATAATATGGCCACACATATG
ACCGAGTACAAGCCCACGGTGCGCCTCGCCACCCGCGACGACGTCCCCAGGGCCGTACGCACCCTCGCCG
CCGCGTTCGCCGACTACCCCGCCACGCGCCACACCGTCGATCCGGACCGCCACATCGAGCGGGTCACCGA
GCTGCAAGAACTCTTCCTCACGCGCGTCGGGCTCGACATCGGCAAGGTGTGGGTCGCGGACGACGGCGCC
GCGGTGGCGGTCTGGACCACGCCGGAGAGCGTCGAAGCGGGGGCGGTGTTCGCCGAGATCGGCCCGCGCA
TGGCCGAGTTGAGCGGTTCCCGGCTGGCCGCGCAGCAACAGATGGAAGGCCTCCTGGCGCCGCACCGGCC
CAAGGAGCCCGCGTGGTTCCTGGCCACCGTCGGCGTCTCGCCCGACCACCAGGGCAAGGGTCTGGGCAGC
GCCGTCGTGCTCCCCGGAGTGGAGGCGGCCGAGCGCGCCGGGGTGCCCGCCTTCCTGGAGACCTCCGCGC
CCCGCAACCTCCCCTTCTACGAGCGGCTCGGCTTCACCGTCACCGCCGACGTCGAGGTGCCCGAAGGACC
GCGCACCTGGTGCATGACCCGCAAGCCCGGTGCCTAAATCGATAGATCCTAATCAACCTCTGGATTACAA
AATTTGTGAAAGATTGACTGGTATTCTTAACTATGTTGCTCCTTTTACGCTATGTGGATACGCTGCTTTA
ATGCCTTTGTATCATGCTATTGCTTCCCGTATGGCTTTCATTTTCTCCTCCTTGTATAAATCCTGGTTGC
TGTCTCTTTATGAGGAGTTGTGGCCCGTTGTCAGGCAACGTGGCGTGGTGTGCACTGTGTTTGCTGACGC
AACCCCCACTGGTTGGGGCATTGCCACCACCTGTCAGCTCCTTTCCGGGACTTTCGCTTTCCCCCTCCCT
ATTGCCACGGCGGAACTCATCGCCGCCTGCCTTGCCCGCTGCTGGACAGGGGCTCGGCTGTTGGGCACTG
ACAATTCCGTGGTGTTGTCGGGGAAATCATCGTCCTTTCCTTGGCTGCTCGCCTGTGTTGCCACCTGGAT
TCTGCGCGGGACGTCCTTCTGCTACGTCCCTTCGGCCCTCAATCCAGCGGACCTTCCTTCCCGCGGCCTG
CTGCCGGCTCTGCGGCCTCTTCCGCGTCTTCGCCTTCGCCCTCAGACGAGTCGGATCTCCCTTTGGGCCG
CCTCCCCGCCTGAGATCCTTTAAGACCAATGACTTACAAGGCAGCTGTAGATCTTAGCCACTTTTTAAAA
GAAAAGGGGGGACTGGAAGGGCTAATTCACTCCCAACGAAGACAAGATCTGCTTTTTGCTTGTACTGGGT
CTCTCTGGTTAGACCAGATCTGAGCCTGGGAGCTCTCTGGCTAACTAGGGAACCCACTGCTTAAGCCTCA
ATAAAGCTTGCCTTGAGTGCTTCAAGTAGTGTGTGCCCGTCTGTTGTGTGACTCTGGTAACTAGAGATCC
CTCAGACCCTTTTAGTCAGTGTGGAAAATCTCTAGCAGTAGTAGTTCATGTCATCTTATTATTCAGTATT
TATAACTTGCAAAGAAATGAATATCAGAGAGTGAGAGGCCCGGGTTAATTAAGGAAAGGGCTAGATCATT
CTTGAAGACGAAAGGGCCTCGTGATACGCCTATTTTTATAGGTTAATGTCATGATAATAATGGTTTCTTA
GACGTCAGGTGGCACTTTTCGGGGAAATGTGCGCGGAACCCCTATTTGTTTATTTTTCTAAATACATTCA
AATATGTATCCGCTCATGAGACAATAACCCTGATAAATGCTTCAATAATATTGAAAAAGGAAGAGTATGA
GTATTCAACATTTCCGTGTCGCCCTTATTCCCTTTTTTGCGGCATTTTGCCTTCCTGTTTTTGCTCACCC
AGAAACGCTGGTGAAAGTAAAAGATGCTGAAGATCAGTTGGGTGCACGAGTGGGTTACATCGAACTGGAT
CTCAACAGCGGTAAGATCCTTGAGAGTTTTCGCCCCGAAGAACGTTTTCCAATGATGAGCACTTTTAAAG
TTCTGCTATGTGGCGCGGTATTATCCCGTGTTGACGCCGGGCAAGAGCAACTCGGTCGCCGCATACACTA
TTCTCAGAATGACTTGGTTGAGTACTCACCAGTCACAGAAAAGCATCTTACGGATGGCATGACAGTAAGA
GAATTATGCAGTGCTGCCATAACCATGAGTGATAACACTGCGGCCAACTTACTTCTGACAACGATCGGAG
GACCGAAGGAGCTAACCGCTTTTTTGCACAACATGGGGGATCATGTAACTCGCCTTGATCGTTGGGAACC
GGAGCTGAATGAAGCCATACCAAACGACGAGCGTGACACCACGATGCCTGTAGCAATGGCAACAACGTTG
CGCAAACTATTAACTGGCGAACTACTTACTCTAGCTTCCCGGCAACAATTAATAGACTGGATGGAGGCGG
ATAAAGTTGCAGGACCACTTCTGCGCTCGGCCCTTCCGGCTGGCTGGTTTATTGCTGATAAATCTGGAGC
CGGTGAGCGTGGGTCTCGCGGTATCATTGCAGCACTGGGGCCAGATGGTAAGCCCTCCCGTATCGTAGTT
ATCTACACGACGGGGAGTCAGGCAACTATGGATGAACGAAATAGACAGATCGCTGAGATAGGTGCCTCAC
TGATTAAGCATTGGTAACTGTCAGACCAAGTTTACTCATATATACTTTAGATTGATTTAAAACTTCATTT
TTAATTTAAAAGGATCTAGGTGAAGATCCTTTTTGATAATCTCATGACCAAAATCCCTTAACGTGAGTTT
TCGTTCCACTGAGCGTCAGACCCCGTAGAAAAGATCAAAGGATCTTCTTGAGATCCTTTTTTTCTGCGCG
TAATCTGCTGCTTGCAAACAAAAAAACCACCGCTACCAGCGGTGGTTTGTTTGCCGGATCAAGAGCTACC
AACTCTTTTTCCGAAGGTAACTGGCTTCAGCAGAGCGCAGATACCAAATACTGTTCTTCTAGTGTAGCCG
TAGTTAGGCCACCACTTCAAGAACTCTGTAGCACCGCCTACATACCTCGCTCTGCTAATCCTGTTACCAG
TGGCTGCTGCCAGTGGCGATAAGTCGTGTCTTACCGGGTTGGACTCAAGACGATAGTTACCGGATAAGGC
GCAGCGGTCGGGCTGAACGGGGGGTTCGTGCACACAGCCCAGCTTGGAGCGAACGACCTACACCGAACTG
AGATACCTACAGCGTGAGCTATGAGAAAGCGCCACGCTTCCCGAAGGGAGAAAGGCGGACAGGTATCCGG
TAAGCGGCAGGGTCGGAACAGGAGAGCGCACGAGGGAGCTTCCAGGGGGAAACGCCTGGTATCTTTATAG
TCCTGTCGGGTTTCGCCACCTCTGACTTGAGCGTCGATTTTTGTGATGCTCGTCAGGGGGGCGGAGCCTA
TGGAAAAACGCCAGCAACGCGGCCTTTTTACGGTTCCTGGCCTTTTGCTGGCCTTTTGCTCACATGTTCT
TTCCTGCGTTATCCCCTGATTCTGTGGATAACCGTATTACCGCCTTTGAGTGAGCTGATACCGCTCGCCG
CAGCCGAACGACCGAGCGCAGCGAGTCAGTGAGCGAGGAAGCGGAAGAGCGCCCAATACGCAAACCGCCT
CTCCCCGCGCGTTGGCCGATTCATTAATGCAGCAAGCTCATGGCTGACTAATTTTTTTTATTTATGCAGA
GGCCGAGGCCGCCTCGGCCTCTGAGCTATTCCAGAAGTAGTGAGGAGGCTTTTTTGGAGGCCTAGGCTTT
TGCAAAAAGCTCCCCGTGGCACGACAGGTTTCCCGACTGGAAAGCGGGCAGTGAGCGCAACGCAATTAAT
GTGAGTTAGCTCACTCATTAGGCACCCCAGGCTTTACACTTTATGCTTCCGGCTCGTATGTTGTGTGGAA
TTGTGAGCGGATAACAATTTCACACAGGAAACAGCTATGACATGATTACGAATTTCACAAATAAAGCATT
TTTTTCACTGCATTCTAGTTGTGGTTTGTCCAAACTCATCAATGTATCTTATCATGTCTGGATCAACTGG
ATAACTCAAGCTAACCAAAATCATCCCAAACTTCCCACCCCATACCCTATTACCACTGCCAATTACCTGT
GGTTTCATTTACTCTAAACCTGTGATTCCTCTGAATTATTTTCATTTTAAAGAAATTGTATTTGTTAAAT
ATGTACTACAAACTTAGTAGT
Features (pLannotate 1.2.2; 30 found; start..end, strand, type, name):
    377..634     +  LTR            5' LTR (truncated): truncated 5' long terminal repeat (LTR) from HIV-1
    681..806     +  misc_feature   HIV-1 Ψ: packaging signal of human immunodeficiency virus type 1
    790..1128    +  CDS            HIV-1 gag (fragment): gag protein from human immunodeficiency virus 1; gag
   1303..1536    +  misc_feature   RRE: The Rev response element (RRE) of HIV-1 allows for Rev-dependent mRNA export from the nucleus to the cytoplasm.
   1913..2013    +  CDS            Rev (fragment): human immunodeficiency virus 1 (HIV-1) Rev protein; rev; enhances nuclear export of unspliced and incompletely spliced viral mRNAs
   2058..2175    +  misc_feature   cPPT/CTS: central polypurine tract and central termination sequence of HIV-1
   2223..3401    +  promoter       EF-1α promoter: strong constitutive promoter for human elongation factor EF-1α
   3422..3442    +  protein_bind   attB1: mutant version of attB; core recombination site for the Gateway® BP reaction BP Clonase™
   3448..4356    +  CDS            MEOX2: MEOX2_HUMAN - Also known as GAX From Homo sapiens (Human).
   4361..4385    -  protein_bind   attB2: mutant version of attB; recombination site for the Gateway® BP reaction BP Clonase™
   4393..4411    +  promoter       T3 promoter: promoter for bacteriophage T3 RNA polymerase
   4437..4455    -  promoter       T7 promoter: promoter for bacteriophage T7 RNA polymerase
   4461..4479    -  protein_bind   attB4 (fragment): mutant version of attB; core recombination site for the Gateway® BP reaction BP Clonase™
   4535..4576    +  CDS            V5 tag: epitope tag from simian virus 5
   4702..5164    +  misc_feature   IRES: internal ribosome entry site (IRES) of the encephalomyocarditis virus (EMCV)
   5178..5775    +  CDS            PuroR (fragment): puromycin N-acetyltransferase; pac from Streptomyces; confers resistance to puromycin
   5791..6379    +  misc_feature   WPRE: woodchuck hepatitis virus posttranscriptional regulatory element
   6387..6452    +  CDS            nef (fragment): NEF_HV1Z2 - Experimental evidence at protein level: Swiss-Prot protein existence level 1. Extracellular Nef protein targets CD4(+) T-lymphocytes for apoptosis by interacting with CXCR4 surface receptors. From Human immunodeficiency virus type 1 group M subtype D (isolate Z2/CDC-Z34) (HIV-1).
   6454..6687    +  LTR            3' LTR (ΔU3): self-inactivating 3' long terminal repeat (LTR) from HIV-1
   6892..6996    +  promoter       AmpR promoter: bla
   6997..7857    +  CDS            AmpR: β-lactamase; bla; confers resistance to ampicillin, carbenicillin, and related antibiotics
   8028..8616    +  rep_origin     ori: high-copy-number ColE1/pMB1/pBR322/pUC origin of replication
   8799..8853    +  CDS            lacI (fragment): lac repressor; lacI; The lac repressor binds to the lac operator to inhibit transcription in E. coli. This inhibition can be relieved by adding lactose or isopropyl-β-D-thiogalactopyranoside (IPTG).
   8859..8952    +  rep_origin     SV40 ori (fragment): SV40 origin of replication
   8977..9014    +  CDS            lacI (fragment): lac repressor; lacI; The lac repressor binds to the lac operator to inhibit transcription in E. coli. This inhibition can be relieved by adding lactose or isopropyl-β-D-thiogalactopyranoside (IPTG).
   9027..9048    +  protein_bind   CAP binding site: CAP binding activates transcription in the presence of cAMP. E. coli catabolite activator protein
   9063..9093    +  promoter       lac promoter: promoter for the E. coli lac operon
   9101..9117    +  protein_bind   lac operator: The lac repressor binds to the lac operator to inhibit transcription in E. coli. This inhibition can be relieved by adding lactose or isopropyl-β-D-thiogalactopyranoside (IPTG). lac repressor encoded by lacI
   9151..9234    +  polyA_signal   SV40 poly(A) signal (fragment): SV40 polyadenylation signal
   9401..329     +  CDS            nef (fragment) (across the origin): NEF_HV1BR - Experimental evidence at protein level: Swiss-Prot protein existence level 1. Extracellular Nef protein targets CD4(+) T-lymphocytes for apoptosis by interacting with CXCR4 surface receptors (PubMed:14990729). From Human immunodeficiency virus type 1 group M subtype B (isolate BRU/LAI) (HIV-1).
