[The description below was written by a language model from this plasmid's Addgene catalogue record and pLannotate feature annotations shown in this document.]
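Description:
pHAGE-MEOX2 is a 9.4 kb HIV-1-based lentiviral expression plasmid built on the pHAGE backbone and carrying the wild-type human MEOX2 open reading frame (also known as GAX or MOX2). In bacteria it is maintained through a high-copy ColE1/pUC-type origin and selected with ampicillin via the β-lactamase gene. The viral portion contains a truncated 5' LTR, the Ψ packaging signal with an adjoining gag fragment, the Rev response element for Rev-dependent nuclear export of the genomic RNA, the cPPT/CTS element, and a ΔU3 self-inactivating 3' LTR. Together these allow the transfer RNA to be packaged when helper functions are provided in trans, and they leave the integrated provirus without LTR promoter activity.

Between the LTRs, the constitutive EF-1α promoter drives the MEOX2 coding sequence, which is flanked by attB1 and attB2 sites left by Gateway recombination. Downstream lie short T3 and T7 promoter sequences, an attB4 fragment and a V5 epitope tag. The V5 tag is separated from the insert by these elements, and the record does not say whether it is fused in frame to MEOX2, so tagging should not be assumed. An EMCV IRES followed by a puromycin N-acetyltransferase gene (annotated as a fragment) sits on the same transcript, linking puromycin selection of transduced mammalian cells to expression of the insert. A WPRE ahead of the 3' LTR enhances transcript stability and expression. The stated purpose is lentiviral expression of MEOX2, and the plasmid comes from a collection assembled for systematic functional annotation of somatic mutations in cancer, where this wild-type clone would plausibly act as a reference.
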