Addgene plasmid #116761: pHAGE-MEOX2
Purpose: Lentiviral expression of MEOX2
Depositing lab: Gordon Mills & Kenneth Scott. Depositing organization: Baylor College of Medicine. Publication: Systematic Functional Annotation of Somatic Mutations in Cancer. Ng PK, Li J, Jeong KJ, Shao S, Chen H, Tsang YH, Sengupta S, Wang Z, Bhavana VH, Tran R, Soewito S, Minussi DC, Moreno D, Kong K, Dogruluk T, Lu H, Gao J, Tokheim C, Zhou DC, Johnson AM, Zeng J, Ip CKM, Ju Z, Wester M, Yu S, Li Y, Vellano CP, Schultz N, Karchin R, Ding L, Lu Y, Cheung LWT, Chen K, Shaw KR, Meric-Bernstam F, Scott KL, Yi S, Sahni N, Liang H, Mills GB. Cancer Cell. 2018 Mar 12;33(3):450-462.e10. doi: 10.1016/j.ccell.2018.01.021. PubMed 29533785.
Backbone
  Vector backbone: pHAGE
  Vector type: Lentiviral
Growth in bacteria
  Bacterial resistance: Ampicillin, 100 μg/mL
  Growth temperature: 37°C
  Growth strain: Stbl3
  Copy number: High Copy
Gene/Insert
  Gene/Insert name: MEOX2
  Species: H. sapiens (human)
  Mutation: WT
  Entrez Gene: MEOX2 (a.k.a. GAX, MOX2)
  Cloning method: Gateway Cloning
Terms and licenses: Academic/Nonprofit Terms; Industry Terms: Not Available to Industry
How to cite: pHAGE-MEOX2 was a gift from Gordon Mills & Kenneth Scott (Addgene plasmid # 116761 ; http://n2t.net/addgene:116761 ; RRID:Addgene_116761)
