>Addgene plasmid #116761 | pHAGE-MEOX2 | depositor partial sequence | sequence record 219636 | insert
ATGGAACACCCGCTCTTTGGCTGCCTGCGCAGCCCTCACGCCACGGCGCAAGGCTTGCACCCGTTCTCCC
AATCCTCTCTCGCCCTCCATGGAAGATCTGACCATATGTCTTACCCCGAGCTCTCTACTTCTTCCTCATC
TTGCATAATCGCGGGATACCCCAACGAAGAGGGCATGTTTGCCAGCCAGCATCACAGGGGGCACCACCAC
CACCACCACCACCACCATCACCACCATCAGCAGCAGCAGCACCAGGCTCTGCAAACCAACTGGCACCTCC
CGCAGATGTCTTCCCCACCGAGTGCGGCTCGGCACAGCCTCTGCCTCCAGCCCGACTCTGGAGGGCCCCC
AGAGTTGGGGAGCAGCCCGCCCGTCCTGTGCTCCAACTCTTCCAGCTTGGGCTCCAGCACCCCGACTGGG
GCCGCGTGCGCGCCGGGGGACTACGGCCGCCAGGCACTGTCACCTGCGGAGGCGGAGAAGCGAAGCGGCG
GCAAGAGGAAAAGCGACAGCTCAGACTCCCAGGAAGGAAATTACAAGTCAGAAGTCAACAGCAAACCCAG
GAAAGAAAGGACAGCATTTACCAAAGAGCAAATCAGAGAACTTGAAGCAGAATTTGCCCATCATAATTAT
CTCACCAGACTGAGGCGATACGAGATAGCAGTGAATCTGGATCTCACTGAAAGACAGGTGAAAGTCTGGT
TCCAAAACAGGCGGATGAAGTGGAAGAGGGTAAAGGGTGGACAGCAAGGAGCTGCGGCTCGGGAAAAGGA
ACTGGTGAATGTGAAAAAGGGAACACTTCTCCCATCAGAGCTGTCGGGAATTGGTGCAGCCACCCTCCAG
CAAACAGGGGACTCTATAGCAAATGAAGACAGTCACGACAGTGACCACAGCTCAGAGCATGCGCACTTAT
GA
